Addgene plasmid #14558: pMX Vav1 Y3F uGFP
Depositing lab: Joan Brugge. Depositing organization: Harvard Medical School. Publication: An active form of Vav1 induces migration of mammary epithelial cells by stimulating secretion of an epidermal growth factor receptor ligand. Wilsbacher JL, Moores SL, Brugge JS. Cell Commun Signal. 2006 May 18;4:5. doi: 10.1186/1478-811X-4-5. PubMed 16709244.
Backbone
  Vector backbone: pMX-uGFP
  Vector type: Mammalian Expression, Retroviral
Growth in bacteria
  Bacterial resistance: Ampicillin, 100 μg/mL
  Growth temperature: 37°C
  Growth strain: DH5alpha
  Copy number: Unknown
Gene/Insert
  Gene/Insert name: Vav1
  Species: H. sapiens (human)
  Mutation: Y3F (Y142, Y160, Y174) in DH domain
  Entrez Gene: VAV1 (a.k.a. VAV)
  Tag / fusion protein: GFP (C terminal on backbone)
  Cloning method: Restriction Enzyme
  Sequencing primers: 5′ n/a
Resource information
  A portion of this plasmid was derived from a plasmid made by: pMX-uGFP was a gift of Eugene Koh
Terms and licenses: Academic/Nonprofit Terms; Industry Terms: Not Available to Industry
Depositor comments: The Gateway cloning system (Invitrogen) was used to subclone human Vav1 into pMX-uGFP.
How to cite: pMX Vav1 Y3F uGFP was a gift from Joan Brugge (Addgene plasmid # 14558 ; http://n2t.net/addgene:14558 ; RRID:Addgene_14558)
