[The description below was written by a language model from this plasmid's Addgene catalogue record.]
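Description:
pMX Vav1 Y3F uGFP is a retroviral mammalian expression plasmid built on the pMX-uGFP backbone, carrying human VAV1 as its insert. It is maintained in E. coli under ampicillin selection; the copy number is listed as unknown, and the record does not describe the origin of replication. No feature table is provided, so the promoter and viral elements are not stated explicitly. pMX-family vectors generally rely on Moloney murine leukemia virus long terminal repeats and a packaging signal, so that the transcript is packaged into retroviral particles in a packaging cell line and the integrated provirus expresses the insert in transduced cells, but that arrangement is not confirmed here.

The Vav1 coding sequence carries the Y3F mutation, in which three tyrosines (Y142, Y160 and Y174) are replaced by phenylalanine. The record places these residues in the DH domain. Vav1 is a guanine nucleotide exchange factor for Rho-family GTPases, and these tyrosines are regulatory phosphorylation sites whose substitution is generally understood to relieve autoinhibition, consistent with the "active form of Vav1" named in the associated publication title. GFP is supplied by the backbone as a C-terminal fusion, allowing expressing cells to be identified and the protein to be followed by fluorescence. The catalogue lists restriction enzyme cloning as the method, whereas the depositor comment states that Gateway recombination was used to move human Vav1 into pMX-uGFP; the record does not resolve this discrepancy. Based on the linked study, the construct is suited to stable retroviral expression of activated Vav1 in mammalian cells, such as mammary epithelial cells, to examine effects on cell migration and signaling.
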