>Addgene plasmid #14558 | pMX Vav1 Y3F uGFP | addgene partial sequence | sequence record 21364 | 14558 with pBMN5'
ACATCCTCTAGACTGCCGGATCCCAGTGTGGTGGAATTGAACAAGTTTGTACAAAAAAGCAGGCTTAACC
ATGGAGCTGTGGCGCCAATGCACCCACTGGCTCATCCAGTGCCGGGTGCTGCCGCCCAGCCACCGCGTGA
CCTGGGATGGGGCTCAGGTGTGTGAACTGGCCCAGGCCCTCCGGGATGGTGTCCTTCTGTGTCAGCTGCT
TAACAACCTGCTACCCCATGCCATCAACCTGCGTGAGGTCAACCTGCGCCCCCACATGTCCCAGTTCCTG
TGCCTTAATAACATTAGAACCTTCCTGTCCACCTGCTGTGAGAAGTTCGGCCTCAAGCGAAGCGAGCTCT
TCGAAGCCTTTAACCTCTTCGATGTGCAGGATTTTGGCAAGGTCATCTACACCCTGGTCTGCTCTGTCCT
GGA
