>Addgene plasmid #14558 | pMX Vav1 Y3F uGFP | addgene partial sequence | sequence record 41215 | pBMN5 5'-GCTTGGATACACGCCGC-3'
ACCATCCTCTAGACTGCCGGATCCCAGTGTGGTGGAATTGAACAAGTTTGTACAAAAAAGCAGGCTTAAC
CATGGAGCTGTGGCGCCAATGCACCCACTGGCTCATCCAGTGCCGGGTGCTGCCGCCCAGCCACCGCGTG
ACCTGGGATGGGGCTCAGGTGTGTGAACTGGCCCAGGCCCTCCGGGATGGTGTCCTTCTGTGTCAGCTGC
TTAACAACCTGCTACCCCATGCCATCAACCTGCGTGAGGTCAACCTGCGCCCCCAGATGTCCCAGTTCCT
GTGCCTTAAGAACATTAGAACCTTCCTGTCCACCTGCTGTGAGAAGTTCGGCCTCAAGCGGAGCGAGCTC
TTCGAAGCCTTTGACCTCTTCGATGTGCAGGATTTTGGCAAGGTCATCTACACCCTGTCTGCTCTGTCCT
GGACCCCGATCGCCCAGAACAGGGGGATCATGCCCTTCCCCACCGAGGAGGAGAGTGTAGGTGATGAAGA
CATCTTCAGTGGCCTGTCCGACCAGATCGACGACACGGTGGAGGAGGATGAGGACCTGTTTGACTGCGTG
GAGAATGAGGAGGCGGAAGGCGACGAGATCTTTGAGGACCTCATGCGCTCGGAGCCCGTGTCCATGCCGC
CCAAGATGACAGAGTATGACAAGCGCTGCTG
