>Addgene plasmid #14558 | pMX Vav1 Y3F uGFP | addgene partial sequence | sequence record 41216 | EGFP-N 5'-CGTCGCCGTCCAGCTCGACCAG-3'
GCTCCTCGCCCTTGCTCACCATGGTGGAATTGACCACTTTGTACAAGAAAGCTGGGTCGCAGTATTCAGA
ATAATCTTCCTCCACGTAGTTGGCAGGGAACCAGCCAACCCGGCCATAGATCTCCCCTCGCCACCAGCCT
TGCTGTCCCTTCTTGTTAAGGATCTTGATGATGTCACCCTCCTTGAGCGACAGCTCTGATCGGTCTCGGG
CGCAGAAGTCATAGCGGGCTTTGGCTGTGCCAAAATACTTTGTGCTTCCCACTGCTGGCCTGCTGATGGT
TCTCTTTTCAGGCTCCTTGAAGGGGAACTGCAAGGTGGTGTCCAGAGACTTGAAGCAATCCTTTAGAGAG
TTCTGCTGGTAAAACTCCACCAGCTCCGTAAGCCCCCGGAAAGCCTTTTTCTCTGTGATCCGGTACAGTC
CTTCTGCTGTCATGATTTTAATGTGCTTGACCTCGACGTTATATTTAATGCTGATGGCAAATTCTGCTGC
ATCCTTCACCCTCTGCCGCACCAAGAAAGTCCCGTCCGAGCGGTTGGCCAGGATGCTCTCTGCCCCTGCC
CGCTCCATGGGGCCTGCGTACCAGAGATGAACAGACAGGTCCTGAGGAGGGCCATGGACATAGGGCTTCA
CCCTGTTACAAGGAAACCAGCCAATTTCATTAGTAGATGTATTTCTGCCCTCCCACCAGTTCTGTTCAGC
CTCAGCCTTCGTGAGCTCCACA
